>Addgene plasmid #77928 | PKN2 gRNA (BRDN0001487065) | addgene full sequence | sequence record 188670 | Addgene Assembled Sequence
CCCGGGTGCAAAGATGGATAAAGTTTTAAACAGAGAGGAATCTTTGCAGCTAATGGACCTTCTAGGTCTT
GAAAGGAGTGGGAATTGGCTCCGGTGCCCGTCAGTGGGCAGAGCGCACATCGCCCACAGTCCCCGAGAAG
TTGGGGGGAGGGGTCGGCAATTGATCCGGTGCCTAGAGAAGGTGGCGCGGGGTAAACTGGGAAAGTGATG
TCGTGTACTGGCTCCGCCTTTTTCCCGAGGGTGGGGGAGAACCGTATATAAGTGCAGTAGTCGCCGTGAA
CGTTCTTTTTCGCAACGGGTTTGCCGCCAGAACACAGGTAAGTGCCGTGTGTGGTTCCCGCGGGCCTGGC
CTCTTTACGGGTTATGGCCCTTGCGTGCCTTGAATTACTTCCACCTGGCTGCAGTACGTGATTCTTGATC
CCGAGCTTCGGGTTGGAAGTGGGTGGGAGAGTTCGAGGCCTTGCGCTTAAGGAGCCCCTTCGCCTCGTGC
TTGAGTTGAGGCCTGGCCTGGGCGCTGGGGCCGCCGCGTGCGAATCTGGTGGCACCTTCGCGCCTGTCTC
GCTGCTTTCGATAAGTCTCTAGCCATTTAAAATTTTTGATGACCTGCTGCGACGCTTTTTTTCTGGCAAG
ATAGTCTTGTAAATGCGGGCCAAGATCTGCACACTGGTATTTCGGTTTTTGGGGCCGCGGGCGGCGACGG
GGCCCGTGCGTCCCAGCGCACATGTTCGGCGAGGCGGGGCCTGCGAGCGCGGCCACCGAGAATCGGACGG
GGGTAGTCTCAAGCTGGCCGGCCTGCTCTGGTGCCTGGCCTCGCGCCGCCGTGTATCGCCCCGCCCTGGG
CGGCAAGGCTGGCCCGGTCGGCACCAGTTGCGTGAGCGGAAAGATGGCCGCTTCCCGGCCCTGCTGCAGG
GAGCTCAAAATGGAGGACGCGGCGCTCGGGAGAGCGGGCGGGTGAGTCACCCACACAAAGGAAAAGGGCC
TTTCCGTCCTCAGCCGTCGCTTCATGTGACTCCACGGAGTACCGGGCGCCGTCCAGGCACCTCGATTAGT
TCTCGAGCTTTTGGAGTACGTCGTCTTTAGGTTGGGGGGAGGGGTTTTATGCGATGGAGTTTCCCCACAC
TGAGTGGGTGGAGACTGAAGTTAGGCCAGCTTGGCACTTGATGTAATTCTCCTTGGAATTTGCCCTTTTT
GAGTTTGGATCTTGGTTCATTCTCAAGCCTCAGACAGTGGTTCAAAGTTTTTTTCTTCCATTTCAGGTGT
CGTGACGTACGGCCACCATGACCGAGTACAAGCCCACGGTGCGCCTCGCCACCCGCGACGACGTCCCCAG
GGCCGTACGCACCCTCGCCGCCGCGTTCGCCGACTACCCCGCCACGCGCCACACCGTCGATCCGGACCGC
CACATCGAGCGGGTCACCGAGCTGCAAGAACTCTTCCTCACGCGCGTCGGGCTCGACATCGGCAAGGTGT
GGGTCGCGGACGACGGCGCCGCCGTGGCGGTCTGGACCACGCCGGAGAGCGTCGAAGCGGGGGCGGTGTT
CGCCGAGATCGGCCCGCGCATGGCCGAGTTGAGCGGTTCCCGGCTGGCCGCGCAGCAACAGATGGAAGGC
CTCCTGGCGCCGCACCGGCCCAAGGAGCCCGCGTGGTTCCTGGCCACCGTCGGAGTCTCGCCCGACCACC
AGGGCAAGGGTCTGGGCAGCGCCGTCGTGCTCCCCGGAGTGGAGGCGGCCGAGCGCGCCGGGGTGCCCGC
CTTCCTGGAGACCTCCGCGCCCCGCAACCTCCCCTTCTACGAGCGGCTCGGCTTCACCGTCACCGCCGAC
GTCGAGGTGCCCGAAGGACCGCGCACCTGGTGCATGACCCGCAAGCCCGGTGCCTGAACGCGTTAAGTCG
ACAATCAACCTCTGGATTACAAAATTTGTGAAAGATTGACTGGTATTCTTAACTATGTTGCTCCTTTTAC
GCTATGTGGATACGCTGCTTTAATGCCTTTGTATCATGCTATTGCTTCCCGTATGGCTTTCATTTTCTCC
TCCTTGTATAAATCCTGGTTGCTGTCTCTTTATGAGGAGTTGTGGCCCGTTGTCAGGCAACGTGGCGTGG
TGTGCACTGTGTTTGCTGACGCAACCCCCACTGGTTGGGGCATTGCCACCACCTGTCAGCTCCTTTCCGG
GACTTTCGCTTTCCCCCTCCCTATTGCCACGGCGGAACTCATCGCCGCCTGCCTTGCCCGCTGCTGGACA
GGGGCTCGGCTGTTGGGCACTGACAATTCCGTGGTGTTGTCGGGGAAATCATCGTCCTTTCCTTGGCTGC
TCGCCTGTGTTGCCACCTGGATTCTGCGCGGGACGTCCTTCTGCTACGTCCCTTCGGCCCTCAATCCAGC
GGACCTTCCTTCCCGCGGCCTGCTGCCGGCTCTGCGGCCTCTTCCGCGTCTTCGCCTTCGCCCTCAGACG
AGTCGGATCTCCCTTTGGGCCGCCTCCCCGCGTCGACTTTAAGACCAATGACTTACAAGGCAGCTGTAGA
TCTTAGCCACTTTTTAAAAGAAAAGGGGGGACTGGAAGGGCTAATTCACTCCCAACGAAGACAAGATCTG
CTTTTTGCTTGTACTGGGTCTCTCTGGTTAGACCAGATCTGAGCCTGGGAGCTCTCTGGCTAACTAGGGA
ACCCACTGCTTAAGCCTCAATAAAGCTTGCCTTGAGTGCTTCAAGTAGTGTGTGCCCGTCTGTTGTGTGA
CTCTGGTAACTAGAGATCCCTCAGACCCTTTTAGTCAGTGTGGAAAATCTCTAGCAGTACGTATAGTAGT
TCATGTCATCTTATTATTCAGTATTTATAACTTGCAAAGAAATGAATATCAGAGAGTGAGAGGAACTTGT
TTATTGCAGCTTATAATGGTTACAAATAAAGCAATAGCATCACAAATTTCACAAATAAAGCATTTTTTTC
ACTGCATTCTAGTTGTGGTTTGTCCAAACTCATCAATGTATCTTATCATGTCTGGCTCTAGCTATCCCGC
CCCTAACTCCGCCCATCCCGCCCCTAACTCCGCCCAGTTCCGCCCATTCTCCGCCCCATGGCTGACTAAT
TTTTTTTATTTATGCAGAGGCCGAGGCCGCCTCGGCCTCTGAGCTATTCCAGAAGTAGTGAGGAGGCTTT
TTTGGAGGCCTAGGGACGTACCCAATTCGCCCTATAGTGAGTCGTATTACGCGCGCTCACTGGCCGTCGT
TTTACAACGTCGTGACTGGGAAAACCCTGGCGTTACCCAACTTAATCGCCTTGCAGCACATCCCCCTTTC
GCCAGCTGGCGTAATAGCGAAGAGGCCCGCACCGATCGCCCTTCCCAACAGTTGCGCAGCCTGAATGGCG
AATGGG
[124 nt withheld, positions 3367-3490]
C
[91 nt withheld, positions 3492-3582]
A
[49 nt withheld, positions 3584-3632]
CCTTTGACGTTGGAGTCCACGTTCTTT
[37 nt withheld, positions 3660-3696]
ACCCTATCTCGGTCTATTCTTTTGATTTATAAGGGATTTTGCCGATTTCGGCCTATTGGTTAAAAAATGA
GCTGATTTAACAAAAATTTAACGCGAATTTTAACAAAATATTAACGCTTACAATTTAGGTGGCACTTTTC
GGGGAAATGTGCGCGGAACCCCTATTTGTTTATTTTTCTAAATACATTCAAATATGTATCCGCTCATGAG
ACAATAACCCTGATAAATGCTTCAATAATATTGAAAAAGGAAGAGTATGAGTATTCAACATTTCCGTGTC
GCCCTTATTCCCTTTTTTGCGGCATTTTGCCTTCCTGTTTTTGCTCACCCAGAAACGCTGGTGAAAGTAA
AAGATGCTGAAGATCAGTTGGGTGCACGAGTGGGTTACATCGAACTGGATCTCAACAGCGGTAAGATCCT
TGAGAGTTTTCGCCCCGAAGAACGTTTTCCAATGATGAGCACTTTTAAAGTTCTGCTATGTGGCGCGGTA
TTATCCCGTATTGACGCCGGGCAAGAGCAACTCGGTCGCCGCATACACTATTCTCAGAATGACTTGGTTG
AGTACTCACCAGTCACAGAAAAGCATCTTACGGATGGCATGACAGTAAGAGAATTATGCAGTGCTGCCAT
AACCATGAGTGATAACACTGCGGCCAACTTACTTCTGACAACGATCGGAGGACCGAAGGAGCTAACCGCT
TTTTTGCACAACATGGGGGATCATGTAACTCGCCTTGATCGTTGGGAACCGGAGCTGAATGAAGCCATAC
CAAACGACGAGCGTGACACCACGATGCCTGTAGCAATGGCAACAACGTTGCGCAAACTATTAACTGGCGA
ACTACTTACTCTAGCTTCCCGGCAACAATTAATAGACTGGATGGAGGCGGATAAAGTTGCAGGACCACTT
CTGCGCTCGGCCCTTCCGGCTGGCTGGTTTATTGCTGATAAATCTGGAGCCGGTGAGCGTGGGTCTCGCG
GTATCATTGCAGCACTGGGGCCAGATGGTAAGCCCTCCCGTATCGTAGTTATCTACACGACGGGGAGTCA
GGCAACTATGGATGAACGAAATAGACAGATCGCTGAGATAGGTGCCTCACTGATTAAGCATTGGTAACTG
TCAGACCAAGTTTACTCATATATACTTTAGATTGATTTAAAACTTCATTTTTAATTTAAAAGGATCTAGG
TGAAGATCCTTTTTGATAATCTCATGACCAAAATCCCTTAACGTGAGTTTTCGTTCCACTGAGCGTCAGA
CCCCGTAGAAAAGATCAAAGGATCTTCTTGAGATCCTTTTTTTCTGCGCGTAATCTGCTGCTTGCAAACA
AAAAAACCACCGCTACCAGCGGTGGTTTGTTTGCCGGATCAAGAGCTACCAACTCTTTTTCCGAAGGTAA
CTGGCTTCAGCAGAGCGCAGATACCAAATACTGTTCTTCTAGTGTAGCCGTAGTTAGGCCACCACTTCAA
GAACTCTGTAGCACCGCCTACATACCTCGCTCTGCTAATCCTGTTACCAGTGGCTGCTGCCAGTGGCGAT
AAGTCGTGTCTTACCGGGTTGGACTCAAGACGATAGTTACCGGATAAGGCGCAGCGGTCGGGCTGAACGG
GGGGTTCGTGCACACAGCCCAGCTTGGAGCGAACGACCTACACCGAACTGAGATACCTACAGCGTGAGCT
ATGAGAAAGCGCCACGCTTCCCGAAGGGAGAAAGGCGGACAGGTATCCGGTAAGCGGCAGGGTCGGAACA
GGAGAGCGCACGAGGGAGCTTCCAGGGGGAAACGCCTGGTATCTTTATAGTCCTGTCGGGTTTCGCCACC
TCTGACTTGAGCGTCGATTTTTGTGATGCTCGTCAGGGGGGCGGAGCCTATGGAAAAACGCCAGCAACGC
GGCCTTTTTACGGTTCCTGGCCTTTTGCTGGCCTTTTGCTCACATGTTCTTTCCTGCGTTATCCCCTGAT
TCTGTGGATAACCGTATTACCGCCTTTGAGTGAGCTGATACCGCTCGCCGCAGCCGAACGACCGAGCGCA
GCGAGTCAGTGAGCGAGGAAGCGGAAGAGCGCCCAATACGCAAACCGCCTCTCCCCGCGCGTTGGCCGAT
TCATTAATGCAGCTGGCACGACAGGTTTCCCGACTGGAAAGCGGGCAGTGAGCGCAACGCAATTAATGTG
AGTTAGCTCACTCATTAGGCACCCCAGGCTTTACACTTTATGCTTCCGGCTCGTATGTTGTGTGGAATTG
TGAGCGGATAACAATTTCACACAGGAAACAGCTATGACCATGATTACGCCAAGCGCGCAATTAACCCTCA
CTAAAGGGAACAAAAGCTGGAGCTGCAAGCTTAATGTAGTCTTATGCAATACTCTTGTAGTCTTGCAACA
TGGTAACGATGAGTTAGCAACATGCCTTACAAGGAGAGAAAAAGCACCGTGCATGCCGATTGGTGGAAGT
AAGGTGGTACGATCGTGCCTTATTAGGAAGGCAACAGACGGGTCTGACATGGATTGGACGAACCACTGAA
TTGCCGCATTGCAGAGATATTGTATTTAAGTGCCTAGCTCGATACATAAACGGGTCTCTCTGGTTAGACC
AGATCTGAGCCTGGGAGCTCTCTGGCTAACTAGGGAACCCACTGCTTAAGCCTCAATAAAGCTTGCCTTG
AGTGCTTCAAGTAGTGTGTGCCCGTCTGTTGTGTGACTCTGGTAACTAGAGATCCCTCAGACCCTTTTAG
TCAGTGTGGAAAATCTCTAGCAGTGGCGCCCGAACAGGGACTTGAAAGCGAAAGGGAAACCAGAGGAGCT
CTCTCGACGCAGGACTCGGCTTGCTGAAGCGCGCACGGCAAGAGGCGAGGGGCGGCGACTGGTGAGTACG
CCAAAAATTTTGACTAGCGGAGGCTAGAAGGAGAGAGATGGGTGCGAGAGCGTCAGTATTAAGCGGGGGA
GAATTAGATCGCGATGGGAAAAAATTCGGTTAAGGCCAGGGGGAAAGAAAAAATATAAATTAAAACATAT
AGTATGGGCAAGCAGGGAGCTAGAACGATTCGCAGTTAATCCTGGCCTGTTAGAAACATCAGAAGGCTGT
AGACAAATACTGGGACAGCTACAACCATCCCTTCAGACAGGATCAGAAGAACTTAGATCATTATATAATA
CAGTAGCAACCCTCTATTGTGTGCATCAAAGGATAGAGATAAAAGACACCAAGGAAGCTTTAGACAAGAT
AGAGGAAGAGCAAAACAAAAGTAAGACCACCGCACAGCAAGCGGCCGCTGATCTTCAGACCTGGAGGAGG
AGATATGAGGGACAATTGGAGAAGTGAATTATATAAATATAAAGTAGTAAAAATTGAACCATTAGGAGTA
GCACCCACCAAGGCAAAGAGAAGAGTGGTGCAGAGAGAAAAAAGAGCAGTGGGAATAGGAGCTTTGTTCC
TTGGGTTCTTGGGAGCAGCAGGAAGCACTATGGGCGCAGCGTCAATGACGCTGACGGTACAGGCCAGACA
ATTATTGTCTGGTATAGTGCAGCAGCAGAACAATTTGCTGAGGGCTATTGAGGCGCAACAGCATCTGTTG
CAACTCACAGTCTGGGGCATCAAGCAGCTCCAGGCAAGAATCCTGGCTGTGGAAAGATACCTAAAGGATC
AACAGCTCCTGGGGATTTGGGGTTGCTCTGGAAAACTCATTTGCACCACTGCTGTGCCTTGGAATGCTAG
TTGGAGTAATAAATCTCTGGAACAGATTTGGAATCACACGACCTGGATGGAGTGGGACAGAGAAATTAAC
AATTACACAAGCTTAATACACTCCTTAATTGAAGAATCGCAAAACCAGCAAGAAAAGAATGAACAAGAAT
TATTGGAATTAGATAAATGGGCAAGTTTGTGGAATTGGTTTAACATAACAAATTGGCTGTGGTATATAAA
ATTATTCATAATGATAGTAGGAGGCTTGGTAGGTTTAAGAATAGTTTTTGCTGTACTTTCTATAGTGAAT
AGAGTTAGGCAGGGATATTCACCATTATCGTTTCAGACCCACCTCCCAACCCCGAGGGGACCCAGAGAGG
GCCTATTTCCCATGATTCCTTCATATTTGCATATACGATACAAGGCTGTTAGAGAGATAATTAGAATTAA
TTTGACTGTAAACACAAAGATATTAGTACAAAATACGTGACGTAGAAAGTAATAATTTCTTGGGTAGTTT
GCAGTTTTAAAATTATGTTTTAAAATGGACTATCATATGCTTACCGTAACTTGAAAGTATTTCGATTTCT
TGGCTTTATATATCTTGTGGAAAGGACGAAACACCGTTTGAAGCTCGATAATACTGGTTTTAGAGCTAGA
AATAGCAAGTTAAAATAAGGCTAGTCCGTTATCAACTTGAAAAAGTGGCACCGAGTCGGTGCTTTTTTAA
GCTTGGCGTAACTAGATCTTGAGACAAATGGCAGTATTCATCCACAATTTTAAAAGAAAAGGGGGGATTG
GGGGGTACAGTGCAGGGGAAAGAATAGTAGACATAATAGCAACAGACATACAAACTAAAGAATTACAAAA
ACAAATTACAAAAATTCAAAATTTTCGGGTTTATTACAGGGACAGCAGAGATCCACTTTGGCGCCGGCTC
GAGGGGG
Features (pLannotate 1.2.2; 29 found; start..end, strand, type, name):
     14..80      +  CDS            small t antigen (fragment): SV40 (simian virus 40) small t antigen
    106..317     +  promoter       EF-1α core promoter: core promoter for human elongation factor EF-1α
    318..1256    +  intron         EF-1α intron A: intron upstream of the start codon of human EF-1α
   1278..1877    +  CDS            PuroR (fragment): puromycin N-acetyltransferase; pac from Streptomyces; confers resistance to puromycin
   1893..2481    +  misc_feature   WPRE: woodchuck hepatitis virus posttranscriptional regulatory element
   2532..2551    +  misc_feature   cPPT/CTS (fragment): central polypurine tract and central termination sequence of HIV-1
   2553..2786    +  LTR            3' LTR (ΔU3): self-inactivating 3' long terminal repeat (LTR) from HIV-1
   2864..2985    +  polyA_signal   SV40 poly(A) signal: SV40 polyadenylation signal
   3025..3160    +  rep_origin     SV40 ori: SV40 origin of replication
   3181..3199    -  promoter       T7 promoter: promoter for bacteriophage T7 RNA polymerase
   3207..3362    +  CDS            lacZα (fragment): LacZα fragment of β-galactosidase; lacZ fragment
   3367..3795    +  rep_origin     f1 ori (sequence partly withheld): f1 bacteriophage origin of replication; arrow indicates direction of (+) strand synthesis
   3848..3952    +  promoter       AmpR promoter: bla
   3953..4813    +  CDS            AmpR: β-lactamase; bla; confers resistance to ampicillin, carbenicillin, and related antibiotics
   4984..5572    +  rep_origin     ori: high-copy-number ColE1/pMB1/pBR322/pUC origin of replication
   5755..5847    +  CDS            lacI (fragment): lac repressor; lacI; The lac repressor binds to the lac operator to inhibit transcription in E. coli. This inhibition can be relieved by adding lactose or isopropyl-β-D-thiogalactopyranoside (IPTG).
   5860..5881    +  protein_bind   CAP binding site: CAP binding activates transcription in the presence of cAMP. E. coli catabolite activator protein
   5896..5926    +  promoter       lac promoter: promoter for the E. coli lac operon
   5934..5950    +  protein_bind   lac operator: The lac repressor binds to the lac operator to inhibit transcription in E. coli. This inhibition can be relieved by adding lactose or isopropyl-β-D-thiogalactopyranoside (IPTG). lac repressor encoded by lacI
   5995..6013    +  promoter       T3 promoter: promoter for bacteriophage T3 RNA polymerase
   6041..6267    +  promoter       RSV promoter: Rous sarcoma virus enhancer/promoter
   6268..6448    +  LTR            5' LTR (truncated): truncated 5' long terminal repeat (LTR) from HIV-1
   6495..6620    +  misc_feature   HIV-1 Ψ: packaging signal of human immunodeficiency virus type 1
   6604..6967    +  CDS            HIV-1 gag (fragment): gag protein from human immunodeficiency virus 1; gag
   7113..7346    +  misc_feature   RRE: The Rev response element (RRE) of HIV-1 allows for Rev-dependent mRNA export from the nucleus to the cytoplasm.
   7723..7749    +  CDS            Rev (fragment): human immunodeficiency virus 1 (HIV-1) Rev protein; rev; enhances nuclear export of unspliced and incompletely spliced viral mRNAs
   7753..7993    +  promoter       U6 promoter: RNA polymerase III promoter for human U6 snRNA
   8023..8098    +  misc_RNA       gRNA scaffold: guide RNA scaffold for the Streptococcus pyogenes CRISPR/Cas9 system
   8154..8271    +  misc_feature   cPPT/CTS: central polypurine tract and central termination sequence of HIV-1
