[The description below was written by a language model from this plasmid's Addgene catalogue record and pLannotate feature annotations shown in this document.]
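Description:
PKN2 gRNA (BRDN0001487065) is a third-generation lentiviral CRISPR guide plasmid built on the lentiGuide-Puro backbone and designed to target human PKN2, a serine/threonine kinase gene also known as PRK2 or PRKCL2. In bacteria it is maintained at high copy from a ColE1/pUC-type origin and selected with ampicillin through the β-lactamase gene. The backbone also carries an f1 origin, an SV40 origin and residual lac, T7 and T3 cloning-vector elements that play no role in the payload.

The lentiviral genome is transcribed from a chimeric RSV promoter fused to a truncated HIV-1 5' LTR, which makes packaging independent of Tat. It contains the Ψ packaging signal with a partial gag sequence, the Rev response element for nuclear export of the full-length RNA, and a cPPT/CTS. It ends in a ΔU3 self-inactivating 3' LTR followed by an SV40 polyadenylation signal. Two expression units sit between the LTRs. A human U6 RNA polymerase III promoter drives the PKN2-specific 20-nt spacer fused to the Streptococcus pyogenes Cas9 guide RNA scaffold. Downstream, the EF-1α core promoter with its intron A drives puromycin N-acetyltransferase for selection of transduced mammalian cells, and a WPRE enhances transcript expression.

The plasmid does not encode Cas9, so it is meant for cells that already express Cas9 or for use alongside a separate Cas9 lentivector. It is an individual clone corresponding to a human kinome gRNA library and is used for knockout of PKN2. The depositors note that the guide was designed against a GenBank reference sequence that has since been withdrawn.
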