Addgene plasmid #77928: PKN2 gRNA (BRDN0001487065)
Purpose: 3rd generation lentiviral gRNA plasmid targeting human PKN2
Depositing lab: John Doench & David Root. Depositing organization: Broad Institute. Publication: Optimized sgRNA design to maximize activity and minimize off-target effects of CRISPR-Cas9. Doench JG, Fusi N, Sullender M, Hegde M, Vaimberg EW, Donovan KF, Smith I, Tothova Z, Wilen C, Orchard R, Virgin HW, Listgarten J, Root DE. Nat Biotechnol. 2016 Jan 18. doi: 10.1038/nbt.3437. PubMed 26780180.
Backbone
  Vector backbone: lentiGuide-Puro
  Backbone manufacturer: Zhang Lab (Addgene plasmid # 52963)
  Vector type: Mammalian Expression, Lentiviral, CRISPR
  Selectable markers: Puromycin
Growth in bacteria
  Bacterial resistance: Ampicillin, 100 μg/mL
  Growth temperature: 37°C
  Growth strain: DH5alpha
  Copy number: High Copy
Gene/Insert
  Gene/Insert name: PKN2 (alt name: PKN2)
  gRNA/shRNA sequence: TTTGAAGCTCGATAATACTG
  Species: H. sapiens (human)
  Entrez Gene: PKN2 (a.k.a. PAK2, PRK2, Pak-2, PRKCL2, PRO2042, MGC71074, MGC150606)
  Promoter: hU6
  Cloning method: Unknown
  Sequencing primers: 5′ U6-F; 3′ pS2-R
Terms and licenses: Academic/Nonprofit Terms; Industry Terms: Not Available to Industry
Depositor comments: The gRNA was designed to target a Genbank reference sequence which has since been removed from the database. Note that this plasmid does NOT contain Cas9. It should be used in conjunction with lentiCas9-Blast (Addgene #52962) or otherwise with cell lines already expressing Cas9. Browse the full kinome gRNA library at http://www.addgene.org/pooled-library/broadgpp-human-kinome/ or visit http://www.broadinstitute.org/rnai/public/ for detailed protocols and information.
How to cite: PKN2 gRNA (BRDN0001487065) was a gift from John Doench & David Root (Addgene plasmid # 77928 ; http://n2t.net/addgene:77928 ; RRID:Addgene_77928)
