>Addgene plasmid #77928 | PKN2 gRNA (BRDN0001487065) | depositor partial sequence | sequence record 145388 | Target Sequence
TTTGAAGCTCGATAATACTG
