>Addgene plasmid #77928 | PKN2 gRNA (BRDN0001487065) | addgene partial sequence | sequence record 188669 | hU6-F
CAAAATACGTGACGTAGAAAGTAATAATTTCTTGGGTAGTTTGCAGTTTTAAAATTATGTTTTAAAATGG
ACTATCATATGCTTACCGTAACTTGAAAGTATTTCGATTTCTTGGCTTTATATATCTTGTGGAAAGGACG
AAACACCGTTTGAAGCTCGATAATACTGGTTTTAGAGCTAGAAATAGCAAGTTAAAATAAGGCTAGTCCG
TTATCAACTTGAAAAAGTGGCACCGAGTCGGTGCTTTTTTAAGCTTGGCGTAACTAGATCTTGAGACAAA
TGGCAGTATTCATCCACAATTTTAAAAGAAAAGGGGGGATTGGGGGGTACAGTGCAGGGGAAAGAATAGT
AGACATAATAGCAACAGACATACAAACTAAAGAATTACAAAAACAAATTACAAAAATTCAAAATTTTCGG
GTTTATTACAGGGACAGCAGAGATCCACTTTGGCGCCGGCTCGAGGGGGCCCGGGTGCAAAGATGGATAA
AGTTTTAAACAGAGAGGAATCTTTGCAGCTAATGGACCTTCTAGGTCTTGAAAGGAGTGGGAATTGGCTC
CGGTGCCCGT
